Addgene plasmid #176753: AAV-mDlx-jGCaMP8f-WPRE
Purpose: jGCaMP8f expression in GABA-ergic interneurons under the control of mDlx enhancer
Depositing lab: Loren Looger. Depositing organization: HHMI, Janelia Research Campus.
Backbone
  Vector backbone: AAV
  Vector type: Mammalian Expression, AAV
Growth in bacteria
  Bacterial resistance: Ampicillin, 100 μg/mL
  Growth temperature: 30°C
  Growth strain: NEB Stable
  Copy number: Low Copy
Gene/Insert
  Gene/Insert name: jGCaMP8f
  Species: R. norvegicus (rat), G. gallus (chicken); A. victoria (jellyfish)
  Insert size (bp): 1269
  Promoter: mDlx
  Tag / fusion protein: 6xHis (N terminal on insert)
  Cloning method: Gibson Cloning
Terms and licenses: Academic/Nonprofit Terms; Industry Terms: Not Available to Industry
How to cite: AAV-mDlx-jGCaMP8f-WPRE was a gift from Loren Looger (Addgene plasmid # 176753 ; http://n2t.net/addgene:176753 ; RRID:Addgene_176753) For viral preps, please replace (Addgene plasmid # 176753) in the above sentence with: (Addgene viral prep # 176753-AAV1), (Addgene viral prep # 176753-AAV9), or (Addgene viral prep # 176753-AAVrg)
