[The description below was written by a language model from this plasmid's Addgene catalogue record and pLannotate feature annotations shown in this document.]
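Description:
AAV-mDlx-jGCaMP8f-WPRE is an adeno-associated virus transfer plasmid for mammalian expression of the genetically encoded calcium indicator jGCaMP8f in GABAergic interneurons. The expression cassette sits between two AAV2 inverted terminal repeats, which supply the cis signals needed for replication and packaging of the intervening DNA into AAV particles when rep, cap and helper functions are provided in trans. The bacterial portion carries a ColE1/pUC-type origin, an f1 phage origin, and a β-lactamase gene with its own promoter for ampicillin selection. The catalogue lists the plasmid as low copy and propagated in a recombination-deficient strain, consistent with the instability typical of ITR-containing plasmids. Short lacZα, lacI, RSF ori and large T antigen matches in the feature table appear to be backbone remnants or small fragment hits rather than functional elements.

Expression is driven by the mDlx enhancer, which restricts activity to forebrain GABAergic interneurons. The automated annotation does not label this element, but it presumably occupies the unannotated region between the upstream ITR and a chimeric β-globin/immunoglobulin intron that precedes the coding sequence and aids transcript processing. The sensor insert (1269 bp per the record, with an N-terminal 6xHis tag) is annotated as a GCaMP6s fragment, reflecting the shared GCaMP architecture rather than a different payload. Its components derive from jellyfish GFP together with rat and chicken sequences. A WPRE follows to enhance transcript stability and expression, and an SV40 polyadenylation signal terminates the transcript. The construct is used to produce AAV for imaging calcium-linked activity in inhibitory interneurons, and the record notes availability as preparations in several serotypes, including a retrograde capsid.
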