Features (pLannotate 1.2.2; 16 found; start..end, strand, type, name):
     27..615     -  rep_origin     ori: high-copy-number ColE1/pMB1/pBR322/pUC origin of replication
    786..1646    -  CDS            AmpR: β-lactamase; bla; confers resistance to ampicillin, carbenicillin, and related antibiotics
   1647..1751    -  promoter       AmpR promoter: bla
   1804..2232    -  rep_origin     f1 ori (sequence partly withheld): f1 bacteriophage origin of replication; arrow indicates direction of (+) strand synthesis
   2237..2306    -  CDS            lacZα (fragment): LacZα fragment of β-galactosidase; lacZ fragment
   2301..2433    -  repeat_region  AAV2 ITR (fragment): inverted terminal repeat of adeno-associated virus serotype 2 inverted
   3021..3050    -  misc_feature   MCS (fragment): pBluescript multiple cloning site
   3184..3316    +  intron         chimeric intron: chimera between introns from human β-globin and immunoglobulin heavy chain genes
   3463..4633    +  CDS            GCaMP6s (fragment): improved fluorescent protein-based calcium sensor (Chen et al., 2013)
   4648..5236    +  misc_feature   WPRE: woodchuck hepatitis virus posttranscriptional regulatory element
   5237..5256    +  misc_feature   MCS (fragment): pBluescript multiple cloning site
   5285..5406    -  polyA_signal   SV40 poly(A) signal: SV40 polyadenylation signal
   5429..5497    -  CDS            large T antigen (fragment): large T antigen from SV40 (simian virus 40)
   5568..5701    +  repeat_region  AAV2 ITR: inverted terminal repeat of adeno-associated virus serotype 2 inverted
   5695..5751    -  CDS            lacI (fragment): lac repressor; lacI; The lac repressor binds to the lac operator to inhibit transcription in E. coli. This inhibition can be relieved by adding lactose or isopropyl-β-D-thiogalactopyranoside (IPTG).
   5753..5886    -  rep_origin     RSF ori (fragment): Plasmids containing the RSF 1030 origin of replication can be propagated in E. coli cells that contain additional plasmids with compatible origins.
>Addgene plasmid #176753 | AAV-mDlx-jGCaMP8f-WPRE | addgene full sequence | sequence record 349044 | Addgene NGS Result
CGTAAAAAGGCCGCGTTGCTGGCGTTTTTCCATAGGCTCCGCCCCCCTGACGAGCATCACAAAAATCGAC
GCTCAAGTCAGAGGTGGCGAAACCCGACAGGACTATAAAGATACCAGGCGTTTCCCCCTGGAAGCTCCCT
CGTGCGCTCTCCTGTTCCGACCCTGCCGCTTACCGGATACCTGTCCGCCTTTCTCCCTTCGGGAAGCGTG
GCGCTTTCTCATAGCTCACGCTGTAGGTATCTCAGTTCGGTGTAGGTCGTTCGCTCCAAGCTGGGCTGTG
TGCACGAACCCCCCGTTCAGCCCGACCGCTGCGCCTTATCCGGTAACTATCGTCTTGAGTCCAACCCGGT
AAGACACGACTTATCGCCACTGGCAGCAGCCACTGGTAACAGGATTAGCAGAGCGAGGTATGTAGGCGGT
GCTACAGAGTTCTTGAAGTGGTGGCCTAACTACGGCTACACTAGAAGAACAGTATTTGGTATCTGCGCTC
TGCTGAAGCCAGTTACCTTCGGAAAAAGAGTTGGTAGCTCTTGATCCGGCAAACAAACCACCGCTGGTAG
CGGTGGTTTTTTTGTTTGCAAGCAGCAGATTACGCGCAGAAAAAAAGGATCTCAAGAAGATCCTTTGATC
TTTTCTACGGGGTCTGACGCTCAGTGGAACGAAAACTCACGTTAAGGGATTTTGGTCATGAGATTATCAA
AAAGGATCTTCACCTAGATCCTTTTAAATTAAAAATGAAGTTTTAAATCAATCTAAAGTATATATGAGTA
AACTTGGTCTGACAGTTACCAATGCTTAATCAGTGAGGCACCTATCTCAGCGATCTGTCTATTTCGTTCA
TCCATAGTTGCCTGACTCCCCGTCGTGTAGATAACTACGATACGGGAGGGCTTACCATCTGGCCCCAGTG
CTGCAATGATACCGCGAGACCCACGCTCACCGGCTCCAGATTTATCAGCAATAAACCAGCCAGCCGGAAG
GGCCGAGCGCAGAAGTGGTCCTGCAACTTTATCCGCCTCCATCCAGTCTATTAATTGTTGCCGGGAAGCT
AGAGTAAGTAGTTCGCCAGTTAATAGTTTGCGCAACGTTGTTGCCATTGCTACAGGCATCGTGGTGTCAC
GCTCGTCGTTTGGTATGGCTTCATTCAGCTCCGGTTCCCAACGATCAAGGCGAGTTACATGATCCCCCAT
GTTGTGCAAAAAAGCGGTTAGCTCCTTCGGTCCTCCGATCGTTGTCAGAAGTAAGTTGGCCGCAGTGTTA
TCACTCATGGTTATGGCAGCACTGCATAATTCTCTTACTGTCATGCCATCCGTAAGATGCTTTTCTGTGA
CTGGTGAGTACTCAACCAAGTCATTCTGAGAATAGTGTATGCGGCGACCGAGTTGCTCTTGCCCGGCGTC
AATACGGGATAATACCGCGCCACATAGCAGAACTTTAAAAGTGCTCATCATTGGAAAACGTTCTTCGGGG
CGAAAACTCTCAAGGATCTTACCGCTGTTGAGATCCAGTTCGATGTAACCCACTCGTGCACCCAACTGAT
CTTCAGCATCTTTTACTTTCACCAGCGTTTCTGGGTGAGCAAAAACAGGAAGGCAAAATGCCGCAAAAAA
GGGAATAAGGGCGACACGGAAATGTTGAATACTCATACTCTTCCTTTTTCAATATTATTGAAGCATTTAT
CAGGGTTATTGTCTCATGAGCGGATACATATTTGAATGTATTTAGAAAAATAAACAAATAGGGGTTCCGC
GCACATTTCCCCGAAAAGTGCCACCTAAATTGTAAGCGTTAATATTTTGTTAAAATTCGCGTTAAATTTT
TGTTAAATCAGCTCATTTTTTAACCAATAGGCCGAAATCGGCAAAATCCCTTATAAATCAAAAGAATAGA
CCGAGATAGGGT
[37 nt withheld, positions 1903-1939]
AAAGAACGTGGACTCCAACGTCAAAGG
[49 nt withheld, positions 1967-2015]
T
[91 nt withheld, positions 2017-2107]
G
[124 nt withheld, positions 2109-2232]
CCCATTCGCCATTCAGGCTGCGCAACTGTTGGGAAGGGCGATCGGTGCGGGCCTCTTCGCTATTACGCCA
GCTGCGCGCTCGCTCGCTCACTGAGGCCGCCCGGGCAAAGCCCGGGCGTCGGGCGACCTTTGGTCGCCCG
GCCTCAGTGAGCGAGCGAGCGCGCAGAGAGGGAGTGGCCAACTCCATCACTAGGGGTTCCTTGTAGTTAA
TGATTAACCCGCCATGCTACTTATCTACGTAGCCATGCTCTAGGAAGATCTTATACACTCACAGTGGTTT
GGCATATATTTGGTGAAATTTTTTAAGGAAAAATTAGTGTTGGTTTCGATATATGGTAGCTTTTTCTCTA
ACATAATTTGAATAATTCAGCAAAGCCCTACTACCAGCTGTACTTCTGCAGCCTCTTCCATTCTTTCCAG
CATTATAATTTTGGTTAATTTTCAATTTTAGGTCCTACGTCTCTGCAATTTGTGTATGAATAACAGAATA
ATTTCCCTCTTTTGTTTCGCCTTTCCTGTTCCTGAATCTAAATAAAGATGGCTTTTTAGTATTAAAAGTG
GAAGAAAATTACAGGTAATTATCTTTGACGGTAAAAACGCTGTAATCAGCGGGCTACATGAAAAATTACT
CTAATTATGGCTGCATTTAAGAGAATGGAAAAAAACCTTCTTGTGGATAAAAACCTTAAATTGTCCCCAA
TGTCTGCTTCAAATTGGATGGCACTGCAGCTGGAGGCTTTGTTCAGAATTGATCCTGGGGAGCTACGAAC
CCAAAGTTTCACAGTAGGAAGCTTGATATCGAATTCCTGCAGCCCGGGCTGGGCATAAAAGTCAGGGCAG
AGCCATCTATTGCTTACATTTGCTTCTAGCCTGCAGGTCGAGGAGCGCAGCCTTCCAGAAGCAGAGCGCG
GCGCCTTAAGCTGCAGAAGTTGGTCGTGAGGCACTGGGCAGGTAAGTATCAAGGTTACAAGACAGGTTTA
AGGAGACCAATAGAAACTGGGCTTGTCGAGACAGAGAAGACTCTTGCGTTTCTGATAGGCACCTATTGGT
CTTACTGACATCCACTTTGCCTTTCTCTCCACAGGTGTCCACTCCCAGTTCAATTACAGCGCTAGCAAGG
ATCCACCCGCCACCATGCATCATCACCATCATCACACGCGTCGCAAGAAGACCTTCAAGGAGGTGGCCAC
CGCCGTGAAGATCATCGCCCGCCTGATGGGCCTGAAGATCAACGTCTATATCAAGGCCGACAAGCAGAAG
AACGGCATCAAGGCGAACTTCCACATCCGCCACAACATCGAGGACGGCGGCGTGCAGCTCGCCTACCACT
ACCAGCAGAACACCCCCATCGGCGACGGCCCCGTGCTGCTGCCCGACAACCACTACCTGAGCGTGGAGTC
CAAACTTTCGAAAGACCCCAACGAGAAGCGCGATCACATGGTCCTGCTGGAGTTCGTGACCGCCGCCGGG
ATCACTCTCGGCATGGACGAGCTGTACAAGGGCGGTACCGGAGGGAGCATGGTGAGCAAGGGCGAGGAGC
TGTTCACCGGGGTGGTGCCCATCCTGGTCGAGCTGGACGGCGACGTAAACGGCCACAAGTTCAGCGTGTC
CGGCGAGGGTGAGGGCGATGCCACCTACGGCAAGCTGACCCTGAAGTTCATCTGCACCACCGGCAAGCTG
CCCGTGCCCTGGCCCACCCTCGTGACCACCCTGACCTACGGCGTGCAGTGCTTCAGCCGCTACCCCGACC
ACATGAAGCAGCACGACTTCTTCAAGTCCGCCATGCCCGAAGGCTACATCCAGGAGCGCACCATCTTCTT
CAAGGACGACGGCAACTACAAGACCCGCGCCGAGGTGAAGTTCGAGGGCGACACCCTGGTGAACCGCATC
GAGCTGAAGGGCATCGACTTCAAGGAGGACGGCAACATCCTGGGGCACAAGCTGGAGTACAACCTGCCGG
ACCAACTGACTGAAGAGCAGATCGCAGAATTTAAAGAGGCTTTCTCCCTATTTGACAAGGACGGGGATGG
GACAATAACAACCAAGGAGCTGGGGACGGTGATGCGGTCTCTCGGACTGAACCCCACAGAAGCAGAGCTG
CAGGACATGATCAATGAAGTAGATGCCGACGGTGACGGCACAATCGACTTCCCTGAGTTCCTGACAATGA
TGGCAAGAAAAATGAAATACAGGGACACGGAAGAAGAAATTAGAGAAGCGTTCGGTGTGTTTGATAAGGA
TGGCAATGGCTACATCAGTGCAGCAGAGCTTCGCCACGTGATGACAAACCTTGGAGAGAAGTTAACAGAT
GAAGAGGTTGATGAAATGATCAGGGAAGCAGACATCGATGGGGATGGTCAGGTAAACTACGAAGAGTTTG
TACAAATGATGACAGCGAAGTAAAAGCTTATCGATAATCAACCTCTGGATTACAAAATTTGTGAAAGATT
GACTGGTATTCTTAACTATGTTGCTCCTTTTACGCTATGTGGATACGCTGCTTTAATGCCTTTGTATCAT
GCTATTGCTTCCCGTATGGCTTTCATTTTCTCCTCCTTGTATAAATCCTGGTTGCTGTCTCTTTATGAGG
AGTTGTGGCCCGTTGTCAGGCAACGTGGCGTGGTGTGCACTGTGTTTGCTGACGCAACCCCCACTGGTTG
GGGCATTGCCACCACCTGTCAGCTCCTTTCCGGGACTTTCGCTTTCCCCCTCCCTATTGCCACGGCGGAA
CTCATCGCCGCCTGCCTTGCCCGCTGCTGGACAGGGGCTCGGCTGTTGGGCACTGACAATTCCGTGGTGT
TGTCGGGGAAATCATCGTCCTTTCCTTGGCTGCTCGCCTGTGTTGCCACCTGGATTCTGCGCGGGACGTC
CTTCTGCTACGTCCCTTCGGCCCTCAATCCAGCGGACCTTCCTTCCCGCGGCCTGCTGCCGGCTCTGCGG
CCTCTTCCGCGTCTTCGCCTTCGCCCTCAGACGAGTCGGATCTCCCTTTGGGCCGCCTCCCCGCATCGAT
ACCGTCGACCTCGACCCGGGCGGCCGCTTCGAGCAGACATGATAAGATACATTGATGAGTTTGGACAAAC
CACAACTAGAATGCAGTGAAAAAAATGCTTTATTTGTGAAATTTGTGATGCTATTGCTTTATTTGTAACC
ATTATAAGCTGCAATAAACAAGTTAACAACAACAATTGCATTCATTTTATGTTTCAGGTTCAGGGGGAGA
TGTGGGAGGTTTTTTAAAGCAAGTAAAACCTCTACAAATGTGGTAAAATCGATAAGGATCTTCCTAGAGC
ATGGCTACGTAGATAAGTAGCATGGCGGGTTAATCATTAACTACAAGGAACCCCTAGTGATGGAGTTGGC
CACTCCCTCTCTGCGCGCTCGCTCGCTCACTGAGGCCGGGCGACCAAAGGTCGCCCGACGCCCGGGCTTT
GCCCGGGCGGCCTCAGTGAGCGAGCGAGCGCGCAGCTGCATTAATGAATCGGCCAACGCGCGGGGAGAGG
CGGTTTGCGTATTGGGCGCTCTTCCGCTTCCTCGCTCACTGACTCGCTGCGCTCGGTCGTTCGGCTGCGG
CGAGCGGTATCAGCTCACTCAAAGGCGGTAATACGGTTATCCACAGAATCAGGGGATAACGCAGGAAAGA
ACATGTGAGCAAAAGGCCAGCAAAAGGCCAGGAAC
