>Addgene plasmid #176753 | AAV-mDlx-jGCaMP8f-WPRE | depositor partial sequence | sequence record 342732 | mDlx-jGCaMP8f
TATACACTCACAGTGGTTTGGCATATATTTGGTGAAATTTTTTAAGGAAAAATTAGTGTTGGTTTCGATA
TATGGTAGCTTTTTCTCTAACATAATTTGAATAATTCAGCAAAGCCCTACTACCAGCTGTACTTCTGCAG
CCTCTTCCATTCTTTCCAGCATTATAATTTTGGTTAATTTTCAATTTTAGGTCCTACGTCTCTGCAATTT
GTGTATGAATAACAGAATAATTTCCCTCTTTTGTTTCGCCTTTCCTGTTCCTGAATCTAAATAAAGATGG
CTTTTTAGTATTAAAAGTGGAAGAAAATTACAGGTAATTATCTTTGACGGTAAAAACGCTGTAATCAGCG
GGCTACATGAAAAATTACTCTAATTATGGCTGCATTTAAGAGAATGGAAAAAAACCTTCTTGTGGATAAA
AACCTTAAATTGTCCCCAATGTCTGCTTCAAATTGGATGGCACTGCAGCTGGAGGCTTTGTTCAGAATTG
ATCCTGGGGAGCTACGAACCCAAAGTTTCACAGTAGGAAGCTTGATATCGAATTCCTGCAGCCCGGGCTG
GGCATAAAAGTCAGGGCAGAGCCATCTATTGCTTACATTTGCTTCTAGCCTGCAGGTCGAGGAGCGCAGC
CTTCCAGAAGCAGAGCGCGGCGCCTTAAGCTGCAGAAGTTGGTCGTGAGGCACTGGGCAGGTAAGTATCA
AGGTTACAAGACAGGTTTAAGGAGACCAATAGAAACTGGGCTTGTCGAGACAGAGAAGACTCTTGCGTTT
CTGATAGGCACCTATTGGTCTTACTGACATCCACTTTGCCTTTCTCTCCACAGGTGTCCACTCCCAGTTC
AATTACAGCGCTAGCAAGGATCCACCCGCCACCATGCATCATCACCATCATCACACGCGTCGCAAGAAGA
CCTTCAAGGAGGTGGCCACCGCCGTGAAGATCATCGCCCGCCTGATGGGCCTGAAGATCAACGTCTATAT
CAAGGCCGACAAGCAGAAGAACGGCATCAAGGCGAACTTCCACATCCGCCACAACATCGAGGACGGCGGC
GTGCAGCTCGCCTACCACTACCAGCAGAACACCCCCATCGGCGACGGCCCCGTGCTGCTGCCCGACAACC
ACTACCTGAGCGTGGAGTCCAAACTTTCGAAAGACCCCAACGAGAAGCGCGATCACATGGTCCTGCTGGA
GTTCGTGACCGCCGCCGGGATCACTCTCGGCATGGACGAGCTGTACAAGGGCGGTACCGGAGGGAGCATG
GTGAGCAAGGGCGAGGAGCTGTTCACCGGGGTGGTGCCCATCCTGGTCGAGCTGGACGGCGACGTAAACG
GCCACAAGTTCAGCGTGTCCGGCGAGGGTGAGGGCGATGCCACCTACGGCAAGCTGACCCTGAAGTTCAT
CTGCACCACCGGCAAGCTGCCCGTGCCCTGGCCCACCCTCGTGACCACCCTGACCTACGGCGTGCAGTGC
TTCAGCCGCTACCCCGACCACATGAAGCAGCACGACTTCTTCAAGTCCGCCATGCCCGAAGGCTACATCC
AGGAGCGCACCATCTTCTTCAAGGACGACGGCAACTACAAGACCCGCGCCGAGGTGAAGTTCGAGGGCGA
CACCCTGGTGAACCGCATCGAGCTGAAGGGCATCGACTTCAAGGAGGACGGCAACATCCTGGGGCACAAG
CTGGAGTACAACCTGCCGGACCAACTGACTGAAGAGCAGATCGCAGAATTTAAAGAGGCTTTCTCCCTAT
TTGACAAGGACGGGGATGGGACAATAACAACCAAGGAGCTGGGGACGGTGATGCGGTCTCTCGGACTGAA
CCCCACAGAAGCAGAGCTGCAGGACATGATCAATGAAGTAGATGCCGACGGTGACGGCACAATCGACTTC
CCTGAGTTCCTGACAATGATGGCAAGAAAAATGAAATACAGGGACACGGAAGAAGAAATTAGAGAAGCGT
TCGGTGTGTTTGATAAGGATGGCAATGGCTACATCAGTGCAGCAGAGCTTCGCCACGTGATGACAAACCT
TGGAGAGAAGTTAACAGATGAAGAGGTTGATGAAATGATCAGGGAAGCAGACATCGATGGGGATGGTCAG
GTAAACTACGAAGAGTTTGTACAAATGATGACAGCGAAGTAA
